>Addgene plasmid #143088 | TFORF1002 | addgene full sequence | sequence record 399025 | Addgene NGS Result
TTAATGTAGTCTTATGCAATACTCTTGTAGTCTTGCAACATGGTAACGATGAGTTAGCAACATGCCTTAC
AAGGAGAGAAAAAGCACCGTGCATGCCGATTGGTGGAAGTAAGGTGGTACGATCGTGCCTTATTAGGAAG
GCAACAGACGGGTCTGACATGGATTGGACGAACCACTGAATTGCCGCATTGCAGAGATATTGTATTTAAG
TGCCTAGCTCGATACATAAACGGGTCTCTCTGGTTAGACCAGATCTGAGCCTGGGAGCTCTCTGGCTAAC
TAGGGAACCCACTGCTTAAGCCTCAATAAAGCTTGCCTTGAGTGCTTCAAGTAGTGTGTGCCCGTCTGTT
GTGTGACTCTGGTAACTAGAGATCCCTCAGACCCTTTTAGTCAGTGTGGAAAATCTCTAGCAGTGGCGCC
CGAACAGGGACTTGAAAGCGAAAGGGAAACCAGAGGAGCTCTCTCGACGCAGGACTCGGCTTGCTGAAGC
GCGCACGGCAAGAGGCGAGGGGCGGCGACTGGTGAGTACGCCAAAAATTTTGACTAGCGGAGGCTAGAAG
GAGAGAGATGGGTGCGAGAGCGTCAGTATTAAGCGGGGGAGAATTAGATCGCGATGGGAAAAAATTCGGT
TAAGGCCAGGGGGAAAGAAAAAATATAAATTAAAACATATAGTATGGGCAAGCAGGGAGCTAGAACGATT
CGCAGTTAATCCTGGCCTGTTAGAAACATCAGAAGGCTGTAGACAAATACTGGGACAGCTACAACCATCC
CTTCAGACAGGATCAGAAGAACTTAGATCATTATATAATACAGTAGCAACCCTCTATTGTGTGCATCAAA
GGATAGAGATAAAAGACACCAAGGAAGCTTTAGACAAGATAGAGGAAGAGCAAAACAAAAGTAAGACCAC
CGCACAGCAAGCGGCCGCTGATCTTCAGACCTGGAGGAGGAGATATGAGGGACAATTGGAGAAGTGAATT
ATATAAATATAAAGTAGTAAAAATTGAACCATTAGGAGTAGCACCCACCAAGGCAAAGAGAAGAGTGGTG
CAGAGAGAAAAAAGAGCAGTGGGAATAGGAGCTTTGTTCCTTGGGTTCTTGGGAGCAGCAGGAAGCACTA
TGGGCGCAGCGTCAATGACGCTGACGGTACAGGCCAGACAATTATTGTCTGGTATAGTGCAGCAGCAGAA
CAATTTGCTGAGGGCTATTGAGGCGCAACAGCATCTGTTGCAACTCACAGTCTGGGGCATCAAGCAGCTC
CAGGCAAGAATCCTGGCTGTGGAAAGATACCTAAAGGATCAACAGCTCCTGGGGATTTGGGGTTGCTCTG
GAAAACTCATTTGCACCACTGCTGTGCCTTGGAATGCTAGTTGGAGTAATAAATCTCTGGAACAGATTTG
GAATCACACGACCTGGATGGAGTGGGACAGAGAAATTAACAATTACACAAGCTTAATACACTCCTTAATT
GAAGAATCGCAAAACCAGCAAGAAAAGAATGAACAAGAATTATTGGAATTAGATAAATGGGCAAGTTTGT
GGAATTGGTTTAACATAACAAATTGGCTGTGGTATATAAAATTATTCATAATGATAGTAGGAGGCTTGGT
AGGTTTAAGAATAGTTTTTGCTGTACTTTCTATAGTGAATAGAGTTAGGCAGGGATATTCACCATTATCG
TTTCAGACCCACCTCCCAACCCCGAGGGGACCCATGCATTGCATCTCAATTAGTCAGCAACCAGGTGTGG
AAAGTCCCCAGGCTCCCCAGCAGGCAGAAGTATGCAAAGCATGCGTCTCAATTAGTCAGCAACCATAGTC
CCGCCCCTAACTCCGCCCATCCCGCCCCTAACTCCGCCCAGTTCCGCCCATTCTCCGCCCCATGGCTGAC
TAATTTTTTTTATTTATGCAGAGGCCGAGGCCGCCTCGGCCTCTGAGCTATTCCAGAAGTAGTGAGGAGG
CTTTTTTGGAGGCCTAGGCTTTTGCAAAAAGCTTTCTAGAGGTACCACCGGAGCTTACCATGACCGAGTA
CAAGCCCACGGTGCGCCTCGCCACCCGCGACGACGTCCCCAGGGCCGTACGCACCCTCGCCGCCGCGTTC
GCCGACTACCCCGCCACGCGCCACACCGTCGATCCGGACCGCCACATCGAGCGGGTCACCGAGCTGCAAG
AACTCTTCCTCACGCGCGTCGGGCTCGACATCGGCAAGGTGTGGGTCGCGGACGACGGCGCCGCCGTGGC
GGTCTGGACCACGCCGGAGAGCGTCGAAGCGGGGGCGGTGTTCGCCGAGATCGGCCCGCGCATGGCCGAG
TTGAGCGGTTCCCGGCTGGCCGCGCAGCAACAGATGGAAGGCCTCCTGGCGCCGCACCGGCCCAAGGAGC
CCGCGTGGTTCCTGGCCACCGTCGGCGTCTCGCCCGACCACCAGGGCAAGGGTCTGGGCAGCGCCGTCGT
GCTCCCCGGAGTGGAGGCGGCCGAGCGCGCCGGGGTGCCCGCCTTCCTGGAGACCTCCGCGCCCCGCAAC
CTCCCCTTCTACGAGCGGCTCGGCTTCACCGTCACCGCCGACGTCGAGGTGCCCGAAGGACCGCGCACCT
GGTGCATGACCCGCAAGCCCGGTGCCAGTTAACGAATTCTAGATCTTGAGACAAATGGCAGTATTCATCC
ACAATTTTAAAAGAAAAGGGGGGATTGGGGGGTACAGTGCAGGGGAAAGAATAGTAGACATAATAGCAAC
AGACATACAAACTAAAGAATTACAAAAACAAATTACAAAAATTCAAAATTTTCGGGTTTATTACAGGGAC
AGCAGAGATCCACTTTGGCGCCGGCTCGAGGCCTGCAGGTGCAAAGATGGATAAAGTTTTAAACAGAGAG
GAATCTTTGCAGCTAATGGACCTTCTAGGTCTTGAAAGGAGTGGGAATTGGCTCCGGTGCCCGTCAGTGG
GCAGAGCGCACATCGCCCACAGTCCCCGAGAAGTTGGGGGGAGGGGTCGGCAATTGAACCGGTGCCTAGA
GAAGGTGGCGCGGGGTAAACTGGGAAAGTGATGTCGTGTACTGGCTCCGCCTTTTTCCCGAGGGTGGGGG
AGAACCGTATATAAGTGCAGTAGTCGCCGTGAACGTTCTTTTTCGCAACGGGTTTGCCGCCAGAACACAG
GTAAGTGCCGTGTGTGGTTCCCGCGGGCCTGGCCTCTTTACGGGTTATGGCCCTTGCGTGCCTTGAATTA
CTTCCACCTGGCTGCAGTACGTGATTCTTGATCCCGAGCTTCGGGTTGGAAGTGGGTGGGAGAGTTCGAG
GCCTTGCGCTTAAGGAGCCCCTTCGCCTCGTGCTTGAGTTGAGGCCTGGCCTGGGCGCTGGGGCCGCCGC
GTGCGAATCTGGTGGCACCTTCGCGCCTGTCTCGCTGCTTTCGATAAGTCTCTAGCCATTTAAAATTTTT
GATGACCTGCTGCGACGCTTTTTTTCTGGCAAGATAGTCTTGTAAATGCGGGCCAAGATCTGCACACTGG
TATTTCGGTTTTTGGGGCCGCGGGCGGCGACGGGGCCCGTGCGTCCCAGCGCACATGTTCGGCGAGGCGG
GGCCTGCGAGCGCGGCCACCGAGAATCGGACGGGGGTAGTCTCAAGCTGGCCGGCCTGCTCTGGTGCCTG
GCCTCGCGCCGCCGTGTATCGCCCCGCCCTGGGCGGCAAGGCTGGCCCGGTCGGCACCAGTTGCGTGAGC
GGAAAGATGGCCGCTTCCCGGCCCTGCTGCAGGGAGCTCAAAATGGAGGACGCGGCGCTCGGGAGAGCGG
GCGGGTGAGTCACCCACACAAAGGAAAAGGGCCTTTCCGTCCTCAGCCGTCGCTTCATGTGACTCCACGG
AGTACCGGGCGCCGTCCAGGCACCTCGATTAGTTCTCGAGCTTTTGGAGTACGTCGTCTTTAGGTTGGGG
GGAGGGGTTTTATGCGATGGAGTTTCCCCACACTGAGTGGGTGGAGACTGAAGTTAGGCCAGCTTGGCAC
TTGATGTAATTCTCCTTGGAATTTGCCCTTTTTGAGTTTGGATCTTGGTTCATTCTCAAGCCTCAGACAG
TGGTTCAAAGTTTTTTTCTTCCATTTCAGGTGTCGTGAGGCTAGCACCGCCACCATGCTGGAGAACTACA
GCCACCTGGTCTCAATGGGGTATCCAGTTTCCAAACCAGATGTCATCTCCAAGTTGGAACAAGGAGAAGA
GCCATGGATCATAAAGGGAGACATATCAAATTGGATCTATCCAGATGAATATCAGGCAGATGGGAGACAA
GACAGGAAGAGTAACCTTCACAACTCCCAGTCATGTATTTTGGGGACAGTTTCCTTCCATCATAAGATAC
TGAAAGGAGTCACAAGGGATGGTTCATTGTGCTCCATTTTAAAAGTCTGTCAAGGTGATGGTCAGCTGCA
GAGATTTCTAGAGAATCAAGACAAACTCTTCAGGCAGGTCACATTTGTTAACAGCAAAACAGTGACTGAG
GCATCAGGGCATAAATATAATCCACTGGGGAAAATATTTCAAGAGTGCATAGAAACAGATATATCAATAC
AGAGATTCCATAAATATGATGCTTTTAAAAAGAACTTAAAACCAAATATTGACCTACCGAGTTGTTATAA
GAGCAATTCAAGAAAAAAACCTGATCAGAGTTTTGGAGGTGGAAAATCATCTAGCCAGAGTGAGCCCAAT
TCTAATCTTGAGAAGATTCACAATGGAGTAATACCTTTTGATGATAATCAGTGTGGAAACGTTTTTAGAA
ATACACAATCCCTTATTCAATATCAGAATGTGGAAACTAAAGAGAAAAGCTGTGTATGTGTTACATGTGG
AAAAGCCTTTGCTAAGAAGTCACAACTCATTGTACATCAAAGAATTCATACTGGAAAGAAACCATATGAT
TGTGGTGCATGCGGAAAAGCCTTCAGTGAGAAGTTTCATCTTGTTGTACATCAGAGAACTCATACTGGGG
AGAAACCTTATGATTGTTCTGAATGTGGAAAAGCCTTCTCTCAGAAATCGTCCCTTATTATACATCAGAG
AGTTCACACTGGGGAAAAACCCTATGAATGTAGTGAATGCGGGAAAGCCTTCTCCCAGAAATCACCCCTC
ATTATACATCAGAGAATACATACTGGGGAAAAACCCTATGAATGTAGAGAGTGTGGGAAGGCCTTTTCCC
AGAAGTCACAGCTGATTATACACCACAGAGCTCATACTGGAGAGAAGCCGTATGAGTGTACCGAATGTGG
GAAAGCCTTCTGTGAGAAGTCCCACCTCATTATACATAAAAGAATTCACACTGGTGAGAAACCCTACAAA
TGTGCTCAATGTGAGGAAGCCTTCAGCAGGAAGACAGAACTCATTACACATCAGTTAGTTCATACTGGGG
AAAAACCTTATGAATGTACTGAATGTGGAAAGACATTCTCCCGCAAGTCACAGCTCATCATACATCAGAG
AACACATACTGGAGAAAAACCCTATAAATGTAGTGAATGTGGCAAAGCCTTCTGCCAGAAGTCACATCTC
ATTGGACATCAGAGAATTCACACAGGAGAAAAACCTTATATATGTACTGAATGTGGGAAAGCCTTCTCTC
AGAAGTCCCACCTTCCGGGACACCAGCGAATTCATACAGGAGAGAAACCTTACATATGTGCTGAATGTGG
AAAGGCCTTTTCTCAGAAGTCAGACCTTGTTTTACATCAGAGGATTCATACTGGGGAAAGACCCTATCAA
TGTGCTATATGTGGGAAGGCCTTCATCCAGAAGTCACAACTAACTGTACACCAGAGAATTCACACAGTGG
TAAAATCATAGTAATGAACTAGTCCGTAACTTGAAAGTATTTCGATTTCTTGGCTTTATATATCTTGTGG
AAAGGACGAATTATGCCCATGTGCTCAGGAGCTACGCGTTAAGTCGACAATCAACCTCTGGATTACAAAA
TTTGTGAAAGATTGACTGGTATTCTTAACTATGTTGCTCCTTTTACGCTATGTGGATACGCTGCTTTAAT
GCCTTTGTATCATGCTATTGCTTCCCGTATGGCTTTCATTTTCTCCTCCTTGTATAAATCCTGGTTGCTG
TCTCTTTATGAGGAGTTGTGGCCCGTTGTCAGGCAACGTGGCGTGGTGTGCACTGTGTTTGCTGACGCAA
CCCCCACTGGTTGGGGCATTGCCACCACCTGTCAGCTCCTTTCCGGGACTTTCGCTTTCCCCCTCCCTAT
TGCCACGGCGGAACTCATCGCCGCCTGCCTTGCCCGCTGCTGGACAGGGGCTCGGCTGTTGGGCACTGAC
AATTCCGTGGTGTTGTCGGGGAAATCATCGTCCTTTCCTTGGCTGCTCGCCTGTGTTGCCACCTGGATTC
TGCGCGGGACGTCCTTCTGCTACGTCCCTTCGGCCCTCAATCCAGCGGACCTTCCTTCCCGCGGCCTGCT
GCCGGCTCTGCGGCCTCTTCCGCGTCTTCGCCTTCGCCCTCAGACGAGTCGGATCTCCCTTTGGGCCGCC
TCCCCGCGTCGACTTTAAGACCAATGACTTACAAGGCAGCTGTAGATCTTAGCCACTTTTTAAAAGAAAA
GGGGGGACTGGAAGGGCTAATTCACTCCCAACGAAGACAAGATCTGCTTTTTGCTTGTACTGGGTCTCTC
TGGTTAGACCAGATCTGAGCCTGGGAGCTCTCTGGCTAACTAGGGAACCCACTGCTTAAGCCTCAATAAA
GCTTGCCTTGAGTGCTTCAAGTAGTGTGTGCCCGTCTGTTGTGTGACTCTGGTAACTAGAGATCCCTCAG
ACCCTTTTAGTCAGTGTGGAAAATCTCTAGCAGTACGTATAGTAGTTCATGTCATCTTATTATTCAGTAT
TTATAACTTGCAAAGAAATGAATATCAGAGAGTGAGAGGAACTTGTTTATTGCAGCTTATAATGGTTACA
AATAAAGCAATAGCATCACAAATTTCACAAATAAAGCATTTTTTTCACTGCATTCTAGTTGTGGTTTGTC
CAAACTCATCAATGTATCTTATCATGTCTGGCTCTAGCTATCCCGCCCCTAACTCCGCCCATCCCGCCCC
TAACTCCGCCCAGTTCCGCCCATTCTCCGCCCCATGGCTGACTAATTTTTTTTATTTATGCAGAGGCCGA
GGCCGCCTCGGCCTCTGAGCTATTCCAGAAGTAGTGAGGAGGCTTTTTTGGAGGCCTAGGGACGTACCCA
ATTCGCCCTATAGTGAGTCGTATTACGCGCGCTCACTGGCCGTCGTTTTACAACGTCGTGACTGGGAAAA
CCCTGGCGTTACCCAACTTAATCGCCTTGCAGCACATCCCCCTTTCGCCAGCTGGCGTAATAGCGAAGAG
GCCCGCACCGATCGCCCTTCCCAACAGTTGCGCAGCCTGAATGGCGAATGGG
[124 nt withheld, positions 7403-7526]
C
[91 nt withheld, positions 7528-7618]
A
[49 nt withheld, positions 7620-7668]
CCTTTGACGTTGGAGTCCACGTTCTTT
[37 nt withheld, positions 7696-7732]
ACCCTATCTCGGTCTATTCTTTTGATTTATAAGGGATTTTGCCGATTTCGGCCTATTGGTTAAAAAATGA
GCTGATTTAACAAAAATTTAACGCGAATTTTAACAAAATATTAACGCTTACAATTTAGGTGGCACTTTTC
GGGGAAATGTGCGCGGAACCCCTATTTGTTTATTTTTCTAAATACATTCAAATATGTATCCGCTCATGAG
ACAATAACCCTGATAAATGCTTCAATAATATTGAAAAAGGAAGAGTATGAGTATTCAACATTTCCGTGTC
GCCCTTATTCCCTTTTTTGCGGCATTTTGCCTTCCTGTTTTTGCTCACCCAGAAACGCTGGTGAAAGTAA
AAGATGCTGAAGATCAGTTGGGTGCACGAGTGGGTTACATCGAACTGGATCTCAACAGCGGTAAGATCCT
TGAGAGTTTTCGCCCCGAAGAACGTTTTCCAATGATGAGCACTTTTAAAGTTCTGCTATGTGGCGCGGTA
TTATCCCGTATTGACGCCGGGCAAGAGCAACTCGGTCGCCGCATACACTATTCTCAGAATGACTTGGTTG
AGTACTCACCAGTCACAGAAAAGCATCTTACGGATGGCATGACAGTAAGAGAATTATGCAGTGCTGCCAT
AACCATGAGTGATAACACTGCGGCCAACTTACTTCTGACAACGATCGGAGGACCGAAGGAGCTAACCGCT
TTTTTGCACAACATGGGGGATCATGTAACTCGCCTTGATCGTTGGGAACCGGAGCTGAATGAAGCCATAC
CAAACGACGAGCGTGACACCACGATGCCTGTAGCAATGGCAACAACGTTGCGCAAACTATTAACTGGCGA
ACTACTTACTCTAGCTTCCCGGCAACAATTAATAGACTGGATGGAGGCGGATAAAGTTGCAGGACCACTT
CTGCGCTCGGCCCTTCCGGCTGGCTGGTTTATTGCTGATAAATCTGGAGCCGGTGAGCGTGGGTCTCGCG
GTATCATTGCAGCACTGGGGCCAGATGGTAAGCCCTCCCGTATCGTAGTTATCTACACGACGGGGAGTCA
GGCAACTATGGATGAACGAAATAGACAGATCGCTGAGATAGGTGCCTCACTGATTAAGCATTGGTAACTG
TCAGACCAAGTTTACTCATATATACTTTAGATTGATTTAAAACTTCATTTTTAATTTAAAAGGATCTAGG
TGAAGATCCTTTTTGATAATCTCATGACCAAAATCCCTTAACGTGAGTTTTCGTTCCACTGAGCGTCAGA
CCCCGTAGAAAAGATCAAAGGATCTTCTTGAGATCCTTTTTTTCTGCGCGTAATCTGCTGCTTGCAAACA
AAAAAACCACCGCTACCAGCGGTGGTTTGTTTGCCGGATCAAGAGCTACCAACTCTTTTTCCGAAGGTAA
CTGGCTTCAGCAGAGCGCAGATACCAAATACTGTTCTTCTAGTGTAGCCGTAGTTAGGCCACCACTTCAA
GAACTCTGTAGCACCGCCTACATACCTCGCTCTGCTAATCCTGTTACCAGTGGCTGCTGCCAGTGGCGAT
AAGTCGTGTCTTACCGGGTTGGACTCAAGACGATAGTTACCGGATAAGGCGCAGCGGTCGGGCTGAACGG
GGGGTTCGTGCACACAGCCCAGCTTGGAGCGAACGACCTACACCGAACTGAGATACCTACAGCGTGAGCT
ATGAGAAAGCGCCACGCTTCCCGAAGGGAGAAAGGCGGACAGGTATCCGGTAAGCGGCAGGGTCGGAACA
GGAGAGCGCACGAGGGAGCTTCCAGGGGGAAACGCCTGGTATCTTTATAGTCCTGTCGGGTTTCGCCACC
TCTGACTTGAGCGTCGATTTTTGTGATGCTCGTCAGGGGGGCGGAGCCTATGGAAAAACGCCAGCAACGC
GGCCTTTTTACGGTTCCTGGCCTTTTGCTGGCCTTTTGCTCACATGTTCTTTCCTGCGTTATCCCCTGAT
TCTGTGGATAACCGTATTACCGCCTTTGAGTGAGCTGATACCGCTCGCCGCAGCCGAACGACCGAGCGCA
GCGAGTCAGTGAGCGAGGAAGCGGAAGAGCGCCCAATACGCAAACCGCCTCTCCCCGCGCGTTGGCCGAT
TCATTAATGCAGCTGGCACGACAGGTTTCCCGACTGGAAAGCGGGCAGTGAGCGCAACGCAATTAATGTG
AGTTAGCTCACTCATTAGGCACCCCAGGCTTTACACTTTATGCTTCCGGCTCGTATGTTGTGTGGAATTG
TGAGCGGATAACAATTTCACACAGGAAACAGCTATGACCATGATTACGCCAAGCGCGCAATTAACCCTCA
CTAAAGGGAACAAAAGCTGGAGCTGCAAGC
Features (pLannotate 1.2.2; 31 found; start..end, strand, type, name):
      5..231     +  promoter       RSV promoter: Rous sarcoma virus enhancer/promoter
    232..412     +  LTR            5' LTR (truncated): truncated 5' long terminal repeat (LTR) from HIV-1
    459..584     +  misc_feature   HIV-1 Ψ: packaging signal of human immunodeficiency virus type 1
    568..931     +  CDS            HIV-1 gag (fragment): gag protein from human immunodeficiency virus 1; gag
   1077..1310    +  misc_feature   RRE: The Rev response element (RRE) of HIV-1 allows for Rev-dependent mRNA export from the nucleus to the cytoplasm.
   1687..1713    +  CDS            Rev (fragment): human immunodeficiency virus 1 (HIV-1) Rev protein; rev; enhances nuclear export of unspliced and incompletely spliced viral mRNAs
   1720..1743    +  promoter       SV40 promoter (fragment): SV40 early promoter
   1744..1815    +  promoter       SV40 promoter (fragment): SV40 enhancer and early promoter
   1839..1974    +  rep_origin     SV40 ori: SV40 origin of replication
   2020..2616    +  CDS            PuroR (fragment): puromycin N-acetyltransferase; pac from Streptomyces; confers resistance to puromycin
   2665..2782    +  misc_feature   cPPT/CTS: central polypurine tract and central termination sequence of HIV-1
   2847..2913    +  CDS            small t antigen (fragment): SV40 (simian virus 40) small t antigen
   2920..4098    +  promoter       EF-1α promoter: strong constitutive promoter for human elongation factor EF-1α
   4115..4825    +  CDS            ZNF300 (fragment): ZN300_HUMAN - Experimental evidence at protein level: Swiss-Prot protein existence level 1. Has a transcriptional repressor activity. From Homo sapiens (Human).
   5834..5887    +  promoter       U6 promoter (fragment): RNA polymerase III promoter for human U6 snRNA
   5929..6517    +  misc_feature   WPRE: woodchuck hepatitis virus posttranscriptional regulatory element
   6568..6587    +  misc_feature   cPPT/CTS (fragment): central polypurine tract and central termination sequence of HIV-1
   6589..6822    +  LTR            3' LTR (ΔU3): self-inactivating 3' long terminal repeat (LTR) from HIV-1
   6900..7021    +  polyA_signal   SV40 poly(A) signal: SV40 polyadenylation signal
   7061..7196    +  rep_origin     SV40 ori: SV40 origin of replication
   7217..7235    -  promoter       T7 promoter: promoter for bacteriophage T7 RNA polymerase
   7243..7398    +  CDS            lacZα (fragment): LacZα fragment of β-galactosidase; lacZ fragment
   7403..7831    +  rep_origin     f1 ori (sequence partly withheld): f1 bacteriophage origin of replication; arrow indicates direction of (+) strand synthesis
   7884..7988    +  promoter       AmpR promoter: bla
   7989..8849    +  CDS            AmpR: β-lactamase; bla; confers resistance to ampicillin, carbenicillin, and related antibiotics
   9020..9608    +  rep_origin     ori: high-copy-number ColE1/pMB1/pBR322/pUC origin of replication
   9791..9883    +  CDS            lacI (fragment): lac repressor; lacI; The lac repressor binds to the lac operator to inhibit transcription in E. coli. This inhibition can be relieved by adding lactose or isopropyl-β-D-thiogalactopyranoside (IPTG).
   9896..9917    +  protein_bind   CAP binding site: CAP binding activates transcription in the presence of cAMP. E. coli catabolite activator protein
   9932..9962    +  promoter       lac promoter: promoter for the E. coli lac operon
   9970..9986    +  protein_bind   lac operator: The lac repressor binds to the lac operator to inhibit transcription in E. coli. This inhibition can be relieved by adding lactose or isopropyl-β-D-thiogalactopyranoside (IPTG). lac repressor encoded by lacI
  10031..10049   +  promoter       T3 promoter: promoter for bacteriophage T3 RNA polymerase
