[The description below was written by a language model from this plasmid's Addgene catalogue record and pLannotate feature annotations shown in this document.]
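Description:
TFORF1002 is a third-generation-style, self-inactivating lentiviral expression plasmid built on the pLX_TRC317 backbone and carrying the human zinc-finger transcription factor ZNF300 as its insert. It is one member of a large barcoded transcription factor ORF collection: each clone pairs an ORF with a unique 24-bp barcode so that the transcription factor present in a given cell can be identified by sequencing in pooled overexpression screens, such as those used to map factors that drive directed differentiation. In bacteria the plasmid replicates from a high-copy ColE1/pUC-type origin and is selected through the AmpR β-lactamase gene; an f1 origin and remnants of a lac/lacZα cloning region flanked by T7 and T3 promoters are also present. The depositor notes that the plasmid can recombine, as is common for LTR-containing vectors.

The viral cassette begins with an RSV promoter fused to a truncated HIV-1 5' LTR, which allows Tat-independent production of genomic RNA, followed by the Ψ packaging signal with adjoining gag sequence and the RRE for Rev-dependent nuclear export. Inside the provirus, an SV40 early promoter/origin drives puromycin N-acetyltransferase for selection of transduced mammalian cells, a cPPT/CTS element aids nuclear import, and the EF-1α promoter drives constitutive ZNF300 expression. The annotation tool matched only the first part of the ORF to ZNF300, although the recorded insert is about 1.8 kb and fills the interval up to the WPRE; the barcode itself is not annotated. The WPRE enhances transcript stability and expression, and the ΔU3 3' LTR inactivates the viral promoter after integration, with an SV40 polyadenylation signal downstream.
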