Addgene plasmid #143088: TFORF1002
Purpose: Lentiviral vector for overexpressing transcription factor ORFs with unique 24-bp barcodes. Barcodes facilitate identification of transcription factors in pooled screens.
Depositing lab: Feng Zhang. Depositing organization: Broad Institute. Publication: A transcription factor atlas of directed differentiation. Joung J, Ma S, Tay T, Geiger-Schuller KR, Kirchgatterer PC, Verdine VK, Guo B, Arias-Garcia MA, Allen WE, Singh A, Kuksenko O, Abudayyeh OO, Gootenberg JS, Fu Z, Macrae RK, Buenrostro JD, Regev A, Zhang F. Cell. 2023 Jan 5;186(1):209-229.e26. doi: 10.1016/j.cell.2022.11.026. PubMed 36608654.
Backbone
  Vector backbone: pLX_TRC317
  Backbone manufacturer: Broad Institute Genetic Perturbation Platform
  Backbone size w/o insert (bp): 8264
  Vector type: Mammalian Expression, Lentiviral
  Selectable markers: Puromycin
Growth in bacteria
  Bacterial resistance: Ampicillin, 100 μg/mL
  Growth temperature: 37°C
  Growth strain: NEB Stable
  Copy number: High Copy
Gene/Insert
  Gene/Insert name: ZNF300
  Species: H. sapiens (human)
  Insert size (bp): 1808
  Entrez Gene: ZNF300 (a.k.a. DKFZp686B24204)
  Promoter: EF1a
  Cloning method: Unknown
  Sequencing primers: 5′ GGGTGGAGACTGAAGTTAGGCCAG; 3′ CACATAGCGTAAAAGGAGCAACATAG
Terms and licenses: Academic/Nonprofit Terms; Industry Terms: Not Available to Industry
Depositor comments: NM_001172832,ENST00000418587 . The transcription factor ORF portion of this plasmid was synthesized by Genewiz. Please test multiple small colonies in case of plasmid recombination. To make this collection available in a timely manner, a portion of this collection was not fully sequenced by Addgene. If an Addgene verified full plasmid sequence is not available, please contact us prior to placing an order to request the full sequence.
How to cite: TFORF1002 was a gift from Feng Zhang (Addgene plasmid # 143088 ; http://n2t.net/addgene:143088 ; RRID:Addgene_143088)
