>Addgene plasmid #143088 | TFORF1002 | depositor partial sequence | sequence record 281402 | Insert
ACCGCCACCATGCTGGAGAACTACAGCCACCTGGTCTCAATGGGGTATCCAGTTTCCAAACCAGATGTCA
TCTCCAAGTTGGAACAAGGAGAAGAGCCATGGATCATAAAGGGAGACATATCAAATTGGATCTATCCAGA
TGAATATCAGGCAGATGGGAGACAAGACAGGAAGAGTAACCTTCACAACTCCCAGTCATGTATTTTGGGG
ACAGTTTCCTTCCATCATAAGATACTGAAAGGAGTCACAAGGGATGGTTCATTGTGCTCCATTTTAAAAG
TCTGTCAAGGTGATGGTCAGCTGCAGAGATTTCTAGAGAATCAAGACAAACTCTTCAGGCAGGTCACATT
TGTTAACAGCAAAACAGTGACTGAGGCATCAGGGCATAAATATAATCCACTGGGGAAAATATTTCAAGAG
TGCATAGAAACAGATATATCAATACAGAGATTCCATAAATATGATGCTTTTAAAAAGAACTTAAAACCAA
ATATTGACCTACCGAGTTGTTATAAGAGCAATTCAAGAAAAAAACCTGATCAGAGTTTTGGAGGTGGAAA
ATCATCTAGCCAGAGTGAGCCCAATTCTAATCTTGAGAAGATTCACAATGGAGTAATACCTTTTGATGAT
AATCAGTGTGGAAACGTTTTTAGAAATACACAATCCCTTATTCAATATCAGAATGTGGAAACTAAAGAGA
AAAGCTGTGTATGTGTTACATGTGGAAAAGCCTTTGCTAAGAAGTCACAACTCATTGTACATCAAAGAAT
TCATACTGGAAAGAAACCATATGATTGTGGTGCATGCGGAAAAGCCTTCAGTGAGAAGTTTCATCTTGTT
GTACATCAGAGAACTCATACTGGGGAGAAACCTTATGATTGTTCTGAATGTGGAAAAGCCTTCTCTCAGA
AATCGTCCCTTATTATACATCAGAGAGTTCACACTGGGGAAAAACCCTATGAATGTAGTGAATGCGGGAA
AGCCTTCTCCCAGAAATCACCCCTCATTATACATCAGAGAATACATACTGGGGAAAAACCCTATGAATGT
AGAGAGTGTGGGAAGGCCTTTTCCCAGAAGTCACAGCTGATTATACACCACAGAGCTCATACTGGAGAGA
AGCCGTATGAGTGTACCGAATGTGGGAAAGCCTTCTGTGAGAAGTCCCACCTCATTATACATAAAAGAAT
TCACACTGGTGAGAAACCCTACAAATGTGCTCAATGTGAGGAAGCCTTCAGCAGGAAGACAGAACTCATT
ACACATCAGTTAGTTCATACTGGGGAAAAACCTTATGAATGTACTGAATGTGGAAAGACATTCTCCCGCA
AGTCACAGCTCATCATACATCAGAGAACACATACTGGAGAAAAACCCTATAAATGTAGTGAATGTGGCAA
AGCCTTCTGCCAGAAGTCACATCTCATTGGACATCAGAGAATTCACACAGGAGAAAAACCTTATATATGT
ACTGAATGTGGGAAAGCCTTCTCTCAGAAGTCCCACCTTCCGGGACACCAGCGAATTCATACAGGAGAGA
AACCTTACATATGTGCTGAATGTGGAAAGGCCTTTTCTCAGAAGTCAGACCTTGTTTTACATCAGAGGAT
TCATACTGGGGAAAGACCCTATCAATGTGCTATATGTGGGAAGGCCTTCATCCAGAAGTCACAACTAACT
GTACACCAGAGAATTCACACAGTGGTAAAATCATAGTAATGAACTAGTCCGTAACTTGAAAGTATTTCGA
TTTCTTGGCTTTATATATCTTGTGGAAAGGACGAATTATGCCCATGTGCTCAGGAGCT
