>Addgene plasmid #143088 | TFORF1002 | depositor partial sequence | sequence record 281403 | Barcode
ATTATGCCCATGTGCTCAGGAGCT
